Addgene plasmid #130681: pLenti-CMV-SMCHD1-Exon1-36-3xFLAG
Purpose: Expresses human SMCHD1 Exon1-36 with a C-terminal 3xFLAG tag
Depositing lab: Stephen Tapscott. Depositing organization: Fred Hutchinson Cancer Center. Publication: Identification of SMCHD1 domains for nuclear localization, homo-dimerization, and protein cleavage. Hiramuki Y, Tapscott SJ. Skelet Muscle. 2018 Aug 2;8(1):24. doi: 10.1186/s13395-018-0172-z. PubMed 30071896.
Backbone
  Vector backbone: pLenti
  Backbone size w/o insert (bp): 7866
  Vector type: Mammalian Expression
  Selectable markers: Puromycin
Growth in bacteria
  Bacterial resistance: Ampicillin, 100 μg/mL
  Growth temperature: 37°C
  Growth strain: NEB Stable
  Copy number: High Copy
Gene/Insert
  Gene/Insert name: SMCHD1 Exon1-36
  Species: H. sapiens (human)
  Insert size (bp): 4635
  Mutation: D1523_V2005delinsX
  Entrez Gene: SMCHD1 (a.k.a. BAMS, FSHD2)
  Promoter: CMV
  Tag / fusion protein: 3xFLAG (C terminal on insert)
  Cloning method: Restriction Enzyme; 5′ cloning site Unknown (unknown if destroyed); 3′ cloning site Unknown (unknown if destroyed)
Terms and licenses: Academic/Nonprofit Terms; Industry Terms: Not Available to Industry
How to cite: pLenti-CMV-SMCHD1-Exon1-36-3xFLAG was a gift from Stephen Tapscott (Addgene plasmid # 130681 ; http://n2t.net/addgene:130681 ; RRID:Addgene_130681)
