[The description below was written by a language model from this plasmid's Addgene catalogue record and pLannotate feature annotations shown in this document.]
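Description:
pLenti-CMV-SMCHD1-Exon1-36-3xFLAG is a lentiviral transfer plasmid for mammalian expression of a C-terminally truncated human SMCHD1, built on a pLenti backbone. It is maintained in E. coli through a high-copy ColE1/pUC-type origin with ampicillin resistance (bla), and it also carries an f1 origin and leftover lac and T7/T3 cloning-vector sequences. The viral portion has a third-generation layout. An RSV promoter fused to a truncated HIV-1 5' LTR drives genomic RNA production in packaging cells. This is followed by the Ψ packaging signal with a gag fragment, the Rev response element for Rev-dependent nuclear export, and the cPPT/CTS. A second truncated LTR, annotated as a 5' LTR but positioned as the 3' LTR, closes the provirus, with an SV40 poly(A) signal and SV40 origin downstream.

Within the provirus, the CMV immediate-early enhancer and promoter drive the SMCHD1 exon 1–36 coding sequence, an insert of about 4.6 kb. The recorded mutation describes replacement of residues D1523 through V2005, so the C-terminal portion of the protein is missing. The catalogue lists a C-terminal 3xFLAG tag, whereas the feature table annotates only a single FLAG unit just after the SMCHD1 fragment. A WPRE follows to enhance transcript stability and expression. A separate mouse PGK promoter then drives puromycin N-acetyltransferase, which allows selection of transduced or transfected cells. The associated publication title indicates that the construct belongs to a deletion series used to map SMCHD1 domains required for nuclear localization, homodimerization and protein cleavage, with the epitope tag available for detection or immunoprecipitation.
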