Features (pLannotate 1.2.2; 29 found; start..end, strand, type, name):
     19..135     +  misc_feature   cPPT/CTS: central polypurine tract and central termination sequence of HIV-1
    158..461     +  enhancer       CMV enhancer: human cytomegalovirus immediate early enhancer
    462..665     +  promoter       CMV promoter: human cytomegalovirus (CMV) immediate early promoter
    748..5334    +  CDS            SMCHD1 (fragment): SMHD1_HUMAN - Also known as KIAA0650 From Homo sapiens (Human).
   5356..5379    +  CDS            FLAG: FLAG® epitope tag, followed by an enterokinase cleavage site
   5389..5977    +  misc_feature   WPRE: woodchuck hepatitis virus posttranscriptional regulatory element
   5991..6490    +  promoter       PGK promoter: mouse phosphoglycerate kinase 1 promoter
   6511..7110    +  CDS            PuroR: puromycin N-acetyltransferase; pac from Streptomyces alboniger; confers resistance to puromycin
   7178..7315    +  CDS            nef (fragment): NEF_HV1LA - Experimental evidence at protein level: Swiss-Prot protein existence level 1. Extracellular Nef protein targets CD4(+) T-lymphocytes for apoptosis by interacting with CXCR4 surface receptors. From Human immunodeficiency virus type 1 group M subtype B (isolate Lai) (HIV-1).
   7301..7481    +  LTR            5' LTR (truncated): truncated 5' long terminal repeat (LTR) from HIV-1
   7553..7674    +  polyA_signal   SV40 poly(A) signal: SV40 polyadenylation signal
   7714..7849    +  rep_origin     SV40 ori: SV40 origin of replication
   7870..7888    -  promoter       T7 promoter: promoter for bacteriophage T7 RNA polymerase
   7896..8051    +  CDS            lacZα (fragment): LacZα fragment of β-galactosidase; lacZ fragment
   8056..8484    +  rep_origin     f1 ori (sequence partly withheld): f1 bacteriophage origin of replication; arrow indicates direction of (+) strand synthesis
   8537..8641    +  promoter       AmpR promoter: bla
   8642..9502    +  CDS            AmpR: β-lactamase; bla; confers resistance to ampicillin, carbenicillin, and related antibiotics
   9673..10261   +  rep_origin     ori: high-copy-number ColE1/pMB1/pBR322/pUC origin of replication
  10444..10536   +  CDS            lacI (fragment): lac repressor; lacI; The lac repressor binds to the lac operator to inhibit transcription in E. coli. This inhibition can be relieved by adding lactose or isopropyl-β-D-thiogalactopyranoside (IPTG).
  10549..10570   +  protein_bind   CAP binding site: CAP binding activates transcription in the presence of cAMP. E. coli catabolite activator protein
  10585..10615   +  promoter       lac promoter: promoter for the E. coli lac operon
  10619..10641   +  protein_bind   lac operator (fragment): The lac repressor binds to the lac operator to inhibit transcription in E. coli. This inhibition can be relieved by adding lactose or isopropyl-β-D-thiogalactopyranoside (IPTG). lac repressor encoded by lacI
  10684..10702   +  promoter       T3 promoter: promoter for bacteriophage T3 RNA polymerase
  10730..10956   +  promoter       RSV promoter: Rous sarcoma virus enhancer/promoter
  10957..11137   +  LTR            5' LTR (truncated): truncated 5' long terminal repeat (LTR) from HIV-1
  11184..11309   +  misc_feature   HIV-1 Ψ: packaging signal of human immunodeficiency virus type 1
  11293..11656   +  CDS            HIV-1 gag (fragment): gag protein from human immunodeficiency virus 1; gag
  11802..12035   +  misc_feature   RRE: The Rev response element (RRE) of HIV-1 allows for Rev-dependent mRNA export from the nucleus to the cytoplasm.
  12412..12512   +  CDS            Rev (fragment): human immunodeficiency virus 1 (HIV-1) Rev protein; rev; enhances nuclear export of unspliced and incompletely spliced viral mRNAs
>Addgene plasmid #130681 | pLenti-CMV-SMCHD1-Exon1-36-3xFLAG | addgene full sequence | sequence record 255551 | Addgene NGS Result
TCGACGGTATCGGTTAACTTTTAAAAGAAAAGGGGGGATTGGGGGGTACAGTGCAGGGGAAAGAATAGTA
GACATAATAGCAACAGACATACAAACTAAAGAATTACAAAAACAAATTACAAAATTCAAAATTTTATCGA
TAAGCTTGGGAGTTCCGCGTTACATAACTTACGGTAAATGGCCCGCCTGGCTGACCGCCCAACGACCCCC
GCCCATTGACGTCAATAATGACGTATGTTCCCATAGTAACGCCAATAGGGACTTTCCATTGACGTCAATG
GGTGGAGTATTTACGGTAAACTGCCCACTTGGCAGTACATCAAGTGTATCATATGCCAAGTACGCCCCCT
ATTGACGTCAATGACGGTAAATGGCCCGCCTGGCATTATGCCCAGTACATGACCTTATGGGACTTTCCTA
CTTGGCAGTACATCTACGTATTAGTCATCGCTATTACCATGGTGATGCGGTTTTGGCAGTACATCAATGG
GCGTGGATAGCGGTTTGACTCACGGGGATTTCCAAGTCTCCACCCCATTGACGTCAATGGGAGTTTGTTT
TGGCACCAAAATCAACGGGACTTTCCAAAATGTCGTAACAACTCCGCCCCATTGACGCAAATGGGCGGTA
GGCGTGTACGGTGGGAGGTCTATATAAGCAGAGCTCGTTTAGTGAACCGTCAGATCGCCTGGAGACGCCA
TCCACGCTGTTTTGACCTCCATAGAAGACACCGACTCTAGAGGATCCATGGCAGCGGCGGACGGCGGCGG
GCCTGGTGGGGCCTCTGTGGGGACTGAGGAGGATGGCGGAGGCGTCGGCCACAGGACGGTGTACTTGTTT
GATCGGCGCGAAAAGGAGTCCGAGCTCGGGGACCGGCCTCTGCAGGTCGGGGAGCGCTCGGACTACGCGG
GATTTCGCGCGTGTGTGTGTCAGACACTTGGCATTTCACCTGAAGAAAAATTTGTTATTACAACAACAAG
TAGGAAAGAAATTACCTGTGATAATTTTGATGAAACTGTTAAAGATGGAGTCACCTTATACCTGCTACAG
TCGGTCAATCAGTTACTACTGACAGCTACGAAAGAACGAATTGACTTCTTACCTCACTATGACACACTGG
TTAAAAGTGGCATGTATGAATATTATGCCAGTGAAGGACAAAATCCTTTGCCATTTGCTCTTGCGGAATT
AATTGACAATTCATTGTCTGCTACTTCTCGTAACATTGGGGTTAGAAGAATACAGATCAAATTGCTTTTT
GATGAAACACAAGGAAAACCTGCTGTTGCAGTGATAGATAATGGAAGAGGAATGACCTCTAAACAGCTTA
ACAACTGGGCCGTGTATAGGTTGTCAAAATTCACAAGGCAAGGTGACTTTGAAAGTGATCATTCAGGATA
TGTTCGTCCAGTACCAGTGCCACGCAGTTTAAATAGTGATATTTCCTATTTTGGTGTTGGGGGCAAGCAA
GCTGTCTTCTTTGTTGGACAATCAGCCAGAATGATAAGCAAACCTGCAGATTCCCAAGATGTTCACGAGC
TTGTGCTTTCTAAAGAAGATTTTGAGAAGAAGGAGAAAAATAAAGAGGCAATATATAGTGGATATATTAG
AAACAGAAAGCCCTCTGATTCTGTTCACATTACAAATGATGATGAAAGATTTCTACATCATCTTATCATA
GAGGAGAAGGAAAAAGATAGCTTTACTGCTGTGGTTATCACAGGGGTACAACCAGAACACATACAGTACT
TGAAAAATTATTTCCACCTTTGGACACGACAGTTAGCGCATATTTATCACTACTATATTCATGGCCCAAA
AGGAAATGAAATACGAACATCAAAAGAAGTTGAACCTTTCAACAATATTGATATTGAAATTTCTATGTTT
GAAAAAGGGAAGGTACCTAAGATTGTCAACCTAAGGGAAATACAAGACGACATGCAGACGTTGTATGTAA
ACACAGCAGCTGATAGTTTTGAATTCAAAGCTCATGTTGAAGGAGATGGTGTAGTGGAAGGGATTATCCG
TTATCATCCATTCTTATATGATAGAGAAACTTACCCTGATGATCCATGCTTTCCATCAAAATTAAAAGAT
GAAGATGATGAAGATGATTGTTTCATACTTGAGAAAGCAGCTAGAGGGAAAAGGCCTATTTTTGAATGTT
TTTGGAATGGACGATTAATACCATATACATCAGTTGAAGACTTTGACTGGTGTACTCCTCCTAAGAAGAG
AGGGCTTGCACCAATTGAATGCTACAATAGGATATCTGGTGCATTATTCACTAATGACAAATTCCAGGTC
AGCACAAATAAATTGACGTTTATGGATCTTGAGCTAAAATTGAAAGATAAGAACACCCTTTTTACAAGGA
TTTTAAATGGACAGGAACAGCGAATGAAAATTGACAGAGAATTTGCTTTGTGGCTGAAGGACTGTCATGA
GAAGTATGATAAACAAATAAAATTTACACTTTTTAAGGGAGTAATTACACGTCCTGATCTTCCTTCTAAA
AAGCAAGGTCCCTGGGCAACATATGCAGCAATAGAATGGGATGGAAAGATATACAAAGCAGGACAGCTGG
TCAAGACAATCAAGACACTTCCCCTCTTTTATGGAAGCATAGTAAGATTTTTTCTTTATGGCGATCATGA
TGGAGAAGTATATGCTACAGGAGGAGAGGTTCAAATTGCAATGGAACCTCAGGCACTATATGATGAAGTA
AGAACTGTGCCAATTGCAAAGCTGGATAGGACAGTTGCTGAGAAAGCTGTTAAAAAATATGTAGAAGATG
AAATGGCAAGGCTCCCTGATAGATTGTCAGTAACTTGGCCTGAAGGAGATGAATTATTGCCTAATGAGGT
TAGGCCTGCTGGAACCCCTATTGGTGCGTTAAGAATTGAAATACTGAATAAAAAAGGGGAAGCAATGCAA
AAGCTTCCAGGAACAAGCCATGGAGGGTCAAAGAAACTCCTGGTTGAGCTCAAAGTTATTTTACATTCTT
CAAGTGGAAATAAAGAGATTATTTCGCATATTAGTCAACATGGAGGAAAATGGCCTTACTGGTTTAAAAA
AATGGAAAATATTCAGAAGTTGGGGAATTATACCTTGAAATTACAAGTTGTGTTGAATGAAAGTAATGCA
GACACTTATGCAGGAAGACCACTACCATCTAAAGCAATTAAGTTTTCTGTTAAAGAGGGTAAGCCAGAGA
AATTTTCATTTGGTCTTCTGGATCTTCCTTTTCGTGTTGGAGTTCCATTTAATATCCCTCTGGAGTTTCA
GGATGAATTTGGTCATACCAGTCAACTAGTAACTGATATTCAGCCAGTTCTTGAAGCAAGTGGTTTATCT
TTACATTATGAAGAAATAACCAAAGGACCAAATTGTGTAATTCGAGGTGTTACAGCCAAGGGCCCTGTAA
ACTCTTGTCAAGGCAAGAATTATAATCTGAAGGTTACTCTGCCTGGCTTAAAAGAAGACTCACAGATTTT
GAAAATTAGATTACTACCTGGTCACCCTCGTCGACTGAAAGTGAAACCTGATTCTGAAATTTTAGTTATA
GAAAATGGAACAGCTTTCCCATTTCAGGTGGAAGTTTTAGATGAATCAGACAACATAACAGCACAACCAA
AATTGATTGTTCATTGTAAGTTTTCAGGTGCTCCAAACCTTCCAGTCTATGTTGTAGATTGCAGTAGTTC
TGGAACCAGTATTTTAACAGGATCTGCAATTCAAGTTCAGAATATTAAAAAAGACCAGACGCTTAAAGCA
AGAATTGAAATACCTAGTTGTAAAGATGTGGCACCTGTGGAGAAGACTATTAAGTTGCTTCCCAGTAGCC
ATGTTGCAAGACTACAAATATTCAGTGTAGAAGGACAAAAGGCAATTCAGATCAAACATCAGGATGAGGT
TAATTGGATAGCGGGTGATATTATGCATAATCTTATTTTTCAAATGTATGATGAAGGAGAAAGAGAAATC
AATATAACATCAGCTTTAGCAGAAAAAATTAAAGTTAATTGGACTCCTGAGATTAACAAAGAACACTTGC
TACAGGGTCTGCTTCCTGATGTGCAAGTACCAACATCTGTAAAAGATATGCGCTATTGCCAGGTTTCATT
CCAAGATGATCATGTGTCTTTGGAAAGTGCGTTTACAGTAAGACCACTTCCTGATGAACCTAAACATTTA
AAATGTGAAATGAAAGGAGGAAAAACAGTACAGATGGGCCAAGAGCTTCAAGGAGAAGTAGTTATAATAA
TTACAGATCAGTACGGAAATCAGATTCAAGCATTTTCACCAAGTTCTTTATCTTCTTTGTCAATTGCTGG
GGTTGGACTTGATAGCTCAAATTTGAAAACAACCTTTCAGGAAAACACACAGAGTATAAGTGTAAGAGGC
ATCAAATTTATTCCAGGTCCTCCTGGAAATAAGGATCTTTGTTTTACTTGGCGTGAGTTTTCTGACTTTA
TTCGAGTGCAACTAATTTCTGGACCTCCTGCTAAACTTCTCCTTATAGACTGGCCAGAACTAAAGGAGTC
CATTCCAGTGATTAATGGAAGAGATTTACAGAACCCTATTATTGTTCAACTTTGTGATCAGTGGGATAAT
CCAGCACCGGTACAACATGTTAAAATAAGTCTTACAAAAGCTAGCAATTTAAAGCTCATGCCTTCAAACC
AACAGCATAAAACAGATGAGAAAGGCAGGGCTAATTTGGGAGTATTCAGTGTTTTTGCCCCTAGGGGAGA
GCATACTCTTCAGGTTAAAGCCATCTATAACAAAAGTATCATAGAAGGACCTATAATTAAGTTAATGATT
CTTCCAGACCCAGAAAAACCCGTTCGTCTCAATGTTAAATATGACAAAGATGCATCCTTCTTAGCAGGGG
GTCTTTTCACTGATTTTATGATTAGTGTTATTTCTGAAGATGACAGTATCATTAAAAACATTAATCCAGC
ACGTATTTCCATGAAAATGTGGAAGCTGTCTACCAGTGGGAACCGACCCCCAGCAAATGCAGAAACATTT
AGTTGTAATAAAATAAAAGATAATGACAAAGAAGATGGCTGCTTCTATTTCAGGGATAAAGTAATTCCTA
ATAAAGTGGGGACATATTGTATCCAGTTTGGTTTTATGATGGATAAAACAAATATTCTCAACAGTGAACA
GGTTATAGTTGAAGTCCTGCCTAATCAACCTGTGAAGTTAGTACCTAAAATTAAACCACCTACACCAGCT
GTTTCAAATGTTCGCTCAGTTGCCAGTAGGACCTTGGTCAGAGATCTACATCTTAGTATCACGGACTACA
AAGACCATGACGGTGATTATAAAGATCATGACATCGATTACAAGGATGACGATGACAAGTGAGTCGACAA
TCAACCTCTGGATTACAAAATTTGTGAAAGATTGACTGGTATTCTTAACTATGTTGCTCCTTTTACGCTA
TGTGGATACGCTGCTTTAATGCCTTTGTATCATGCTATTGCTTCCCGTATGGCTTTCATTTTCTCCTCCT
TGTATAAATCCTGGTTGCTGTCTCTTTATGAGGAGTTGTGGCCCGTTGTCAGGCAACGTGGCGTGGTGTG
CACTGTGTTTGCTGACGCAACCCCCACTGGTTGGGGCATTGCCACCACCTGTCAGCTCCTTTCCGGGACT
TTCGCTTTCCCCCTCCCTATTGCCACGGCGGAACTCATCGCCGCCTGCCTTGCCCGCTGCTGGACAGGGG
CTCGGCTGTTGGGCACTGACAATTCCGTGGTGTTGTCGGGGAAGCTGACGTCCTTTCCATGGCTGCTCGC
CTGTGTTGCCACCTGGATTCTGCGCGGGACGTCCTTCTGCTACGTCCCTTCGGCCCTCAATCCAGCGGAC
CTTCCTTCCCGCGGCCTGCTGCCGGCTCTGCGGCCTCTTCCGCGTCTTCGCCTTCGCCCTCAGACGAGTC
GGATCTCCCTTTGGGCCGCCTCCCCGCCTGGAATTCTACCGGGTAGGGGAGGCGCTTTTCCCAAGGCAGT
CTGGAGCATGCGCTTTAGCAGCCCCGCTGGGCACTTGGCGCTACACAAGTGGCCTCTGGCCTCGCACACA
TTCCACATCCACCGGTAGGCGCCAACCGGCTCCGTTCTTTGGTGGCCCCTTCGCGCCACCTTCTACTCCT
CCCCTAGTCAGGAAGTTCCCCCCCGCCCCGCAGCTCGCGTCGTGCAGGACGTGACAAATGGAAGTAGCAC
GTCTCACTAGTCTCGTGCAGATGGACAGCACCGCTGAGCAATGGAAGCGGGTAGGCCTTTGGGGCAGCGG
CCAATAGCAGCTTTGCTCCTTCGCTTTCTGGGCTCAGAGGCTGGGAAGGGGTGGGTCCGGGGGCGGGCTC
AGGGGCGGGCTCAGGGGCGGGGCGGGCGCCCGAAGGTCCTCCGGAGGCCCGGCATTCTGCACGCTTCAAA
AGCGCACGTCTGCCGCGCTGTTCTCCTCTTCCTCATCTCCGGGCCTTTCGACCTGCAGCCCAAGCTTACC
ATGACCGAGTACAAGCCCACGGTGCGCCTCGCCACCCGCGACGACGTCCCCAGGGCCGTACGCACCCTCG
CCGCCGCGTTCGCCGACTACCCCGCCACGCGCCACACCGTCGATCCGGACCGCCACATCGAGCGGGTCAC
CGAGCTGCAAGAACTCTTCCTCACGCGCGTCGGGCTCGACATCGGCAAGGTGTGGGTCGCGGACGACGGC
GCCGCGGTGGCGGTCTGGACCACGCCGGAGAGCGTCGAAGCGGGGGCGGTGTTCGCCGAGATCGGCCCGC
GCATGGCCGAGTTGAGCGGTTCCCGGCTGGCCGCGCAGCAACAGATGGAAGGCCTCCTGGCGCCGCACCG
GCCCAAGGAGCCCGCGTGGTTCCTGGCCACCGTCGGCGTCTCGCCCGACCACCAGGGCAAGGGTCTGGGC
AGCGCCGTCGTGCTCCCCGGAGTGGAGGCGGCCGAGCGCGCCGGGGTGCCCGCCTTCCTGGAGACCTCCG
CGCCCCGCAACCTCCCCTTCTACGAGCGGCTCGGCTTCACCGTCACCGCCGACGTCGAGGTGCCCGAAGG
ACCGCGCACCTGGTGCATGACCCGCAAGCCCGGTGCCTGACGCCCGCCCCACGACCCGCAGCGCCCGACC
GAAAGGAGCGCACGACCCCATGCATCTCGAGGGCCCGGTACCTTTAAGACCAATGACTTACAAGGCAGCT
GTAGATCTTAGCCACTTTTTAAAAGAAAAGGGGGGACTGGAAGGGCTAGCTCACTCCCAACGAAGACAAG
ATCTGCTTTTTGCTTGTACTGGGTCTCTCTGGTTAGACCAGATCTGAGCCTGGGAGCTCTCTGGCTAACT
AGGGAACCCACTGCTTAAGCCTCAATAAAGCTTGCCTTGAGTGCTTCAAGTAGTGTGTGCCCGTCTGTTG
TGTGACTCTGGTAACTAGAGATCCCTCAGACCCTTTTAGTCAGTGTGGAAAATCTCTAGCAGTAGTAGTT
CATGTCATCTTATTATTCAGTATTTATAACTTGCAAAGAAATGAATATCAGAGAGTGAGAGGAACTTGTT
TATTGCAGCTTATAATGGTTACAAATAAAGCAATAGCATCACAAATTTCACAAATAAAGCATTTTTTTCA
CTGCATTCTAGTTGTGGTTTGTCCAAACTCATCAATGTATCTTATCATGTCTGGCTCTAGCTATCCCGCC
CCTAACTCCGCCCATCCCGCCCCTAACTCCGCCCAGTTCCGCCCATTCTCCGCCCCATGGCTGACTAATT
TTTTTTATTTATGCAGAGGCCGAGGCCGCCTCGGCCTCTGAGCTATTCCAGAAGTAGTGAGGAGGCTTTT
TTGGAGGCCTAGGGACGTACCCAATTCGCCCTATAGTGAGTCGTATTACGCGCGCTCACTGGCCGTCGTT
TTACAACGTCGTGACTGGGAAAACCCTGGCGTTACCCAACTTAATCGCCTTGCAGCACATCCCCCTTTCG
CCAGCTGGCGTAATAGCGAAGAGGCCCGCACCGATCGCCCTTCCCAACAGTTGCGCAGCCTGAATGGCGA
ATGGG
[124 nt withheld, positions 8056-8179]
C
[91 nt withheld, positions 8181-8271]
A
[49 nt withheld, positions 8273-8321]
CCTTTGACGTTGGAGTCCACGTTCTTT
[37 nt withheld, positions 8349-8385]
ACCCTATCTCGGTCTATTCTTTTGATTTATAAGGGATTTTGCCGATTTCGGCCTATTGGTTAAAAAATGA
GCTGATTTAACAAAAATTTAACGCGAATTTTAACAAAATATTAACGCTTACAATTTAGGTGGCACTTTTC
GGGGAAATGTGCGCGGAACCCCTATTTGTTTATTTTTCTAAATACATTCAAATATGTATCCGCTCATGAG
ACAATAACCCTGATAAATGCTTCAATAATATTGAAAAAGGAAGAGTATGAGTATTCAACATTTCCGTGTC
GCCCTTATTCCCTTTTTTGCGGCATTTTGCCTTCCTGTTTTTGCTCACCCAGAAACGCTGGTGAAAGTAA
AAGATGCTGAAGATCAGTTGGGTGCACGAGTGGGTTACATCGAACTGGATCTCAACAGCGGTAAGATCCT
TGAGAGTTTTCGCCCCGAAGAACGTTTTCCAATGATGAGCACTTTTAAAGTTCTGCTATGTGGCGCGGTA
TTATCCCGTATTGACGCCGGGCAAGAGCAACTCGGTCGCCGCATACACTATTCTCAGAATGACTTGGTTG
AGTACTCACCAGTCACAGAAAAGCATCTTACGGATGGCATGACAGTAAGAGAATTATGCAGTGCTGCCAT
AACCATGAGTGATAACACTGCGGCCAACTTACTTCTGACAACGATCGGAGGACCGAAGGAGCTAACCGCT
TTTTTGCACAACATGGGGGATCATGTAACTCGCCTTGATCGTTGGGAACCGGAGCTGAATGAAGCCATAC
CAAACGACGAGCGTGACACCACGATGCCTGTAGCAATGGCAACAACGTTGCGCAAACTATTAACTGGCGA
ACTACTTACTCTAGCTTCCCGGCAACAATTAATAGACTGGATGGAGGCGGATAAAGTTGCAGGACCACTT
CTGCGCTCGGCCCTTCCGGCTGGCTGGTTTATTGCTGATAAATCTGGAGCCGGTGAGCGTGGGTCTCGCG
GTATCATTGCAGCACTGGGGCCAGATGGTAAGCCCTCCCGTATCGTAGTTATCTACACGACGGGGAGTCA
GGCAACTATGGATGAACGAAATAGACAGATCGCTGAGATAGGTGCCTCACTGATTAAGCATTGGTAACTG
TCAGACCAAGTTTACTCATATATACTTTAGATTGATTTAAAACTTCATTTTTAATTTAAAAGGATCTAGG
TGAAGATCCTTTTTGATAATCTCATGACCAAAATCCCTTAACGTGAGTTTTCGTTCCACTGAGCGTCAGA
CCCCGTAGAAAAGATCAAAGGATCTTCTTGAGATCCTTTTTTTCTGCGCGTAATCTGCTGCTTGCAAACA
AAAAAACCACCGCTACCAGCGGTGGTTTGTTTGCCGGATCAAGAGCTACCAACTATTTTTCCGAAGGTAA
CTGGCTTCAGCAGAGCGCAGATACCAAATACTGTTCTTCTAGTGTAGCCGTAGTTAGGCCACCACTTCAA
GAACTCTGTAGCACCGCCTACATACCTCGCTCTGCTAATCCTGTTACCAGTGGCTGCTGCCAGTGGCGAT
AAGTCGTGTCTTACCGGGTTGGACTCAAGACGATAGTTACCGGATAAGGCGCAGCGGTCGGGCTGAACGG
GGGGTTCGTGCACACAGCCCAGCTTGGAGCGAACGACCTACACCGAACTGAGATACCTACAGCGTGAGCT
ATGAGAAAGCGCCACGCTTCCCGAAGGGAGAAAGGCGGACAGGTATCCGGTAAGCGGCAGGGTCGGAACA
GGAGAGCGCACGAGGGAGCTTCCAGGGGGAAACGCCTGGTATCTTTATAGTCCTGTCGGGTTTCGCCACC
TCTGACTTGAGCGTCGATTTTTGTGATGCTCGTCAGGGGGGCGGAGCCTATGGAAAAACGCCAGCAACGC
GGCCTTTTTACGGTTCCTGGCCTTTTGCTGGCCTTTTGCTCACATGTTCTTTCCTGCGTTATCCCCTGAT
TCTGTGGATAACCGTATTACCGCCTTTGAGTGAGCTGATACCGCTCGCCGCAGCCGAACGACCGAGCGCA
GCGAGTCAGTGAGCGAGGAAGCGGAAGAGCGCCCAATACGCAAACCGCCTCTCCCCGCGCGTTGGCCGAT
TCATTAATGCAGCTGGCACGACAGGTTTCCCGACTGGAAAGCGGGCAGTGAGCGCAACGCAATTAATGTG
AGTTAGCTCACTCATTAGGCACCCCAGGCTTTACACTTTATGCTTCCGGCTCGTATGTTGTGTGGAATTG
TGAGCGGATAACAATTTCACACAGGAAACAGCTATGACCATGATTACGCCAAGCGCGCAATTAACCCTCA
CTAAAGGGAACAAAAGCTGGAGCTGCAAGCTTAATGTAGTCTTATGCAATACTCTTGTAGTCTTGCAACA
TGGTAACGATGAGTTAGCAACATGCCTTACAAGGAGAGAAAAAGCACCGTGCATGCCGATTGGTGGAAGT
AAGGTGGTACGATCGTGCCTTATTAGGAAGGCAACAGACGGGTCTGACATGGATTGGACGAACCACTGAA
TTGCCGCATTGCAGAGATATTGTATTTAAGTGCCTAGCTCGATACATAAACGGGTCTCTCTGGTTAGACC
AGATCTGAGCCTGGGAGCTCTCTGGCTAACTAGGGAACCCACTGCTTAAGCCTCAATAAAGCTTGCCTTG
AGTGCTTCAAGTAGTGTGTGCCCGTCTGTTGTGTGACTCTGGTAACTAGAGATCCCTCAGACCCTTTTAG
TCAGTGTGGAAAATCTCTAGCAGTGGCGCCCGAACAGGGACTTGAAAGCGAAAGGGAAACCAGAGGAGCT
CTCTCGACGCAGGACTCGGCTTGCTGAAGCGCGCACGGCAAGAGGCGAGGGGCGGCGACTGGTGAGTACG
CCAAAAATTTTGACTAGCGGAGGCTAGAAGGAGAGAGATGGGTGCGAGAGCGTCAGTATTAAGCGGGGGA
GAATTAGATCGCGATGGGAAAAAATTCGGTTAAGGCCAGGGGGAAAGAAAAAATATAAATTAAAACATAT
AGTATGGGCAAGCAGGGAGCTAGAACGATTCGCAGTTAATCCTGGCCTGTTAGAAACATCAGAAGGCTGT
AGACAAATACTGGGACAGCTACAACCATCCCTTCAGACAGGATCAGAAGAACTTAGATCATTATATAATA
CAGTAGCAACCCTCTATTGTGTGCATCAAAGGATAGAGATAAAAGACACCAAGGAAGCTTTAGACAAGAT
AGAGGAAGAGCAAAACAAAAGTAAGACCACCGCACAGCAAGCGGCCGCTGATCTTCAGACCTGGAGGAGG
AGATATGAGGGACAATTGGAGAAGTGAATTATATAAATATAAAGTAGTAAAAATTGAACCATTAGGAGTA
GCACCCACCAAGGCAAAGAGAAGAGTGGTGCAGAGAGAAAAAAGAGCAGTGGGAATAGGAGCTTTGTTCC
TTGGGTTCTTGGGAGCAGCAGGAAGCACTATGGGCGCAGCGTCAATGACGCTGACGGTACAGGCCAGACA
ATTATTGTCTGGTATAGTGCAGCAGCAGAACAATTTGCTGAGGGCTATTGAGGCGCAACAGCATCTGTTG
CAACTCACAGTCTGGGGCATCAAGCAGCTCCAGGCAAGAATCCTGGCTGTGGAAAGATACCTAAAGGATC
AACAGCTCCTGGGGATTTGGGGTTGCTCTGGAAAACTCATTTGCACCACTGCTGTGCCTTGGAATGCTAG
TTGGAGTAATAAATCTCTGGAACAGATTTGGAATCACACGACCTGGATGGAGTGGGACAGAGAAATTAAC
AATTACACAAGCTTAATACACTCCTTAATTGAAGAATCGCAAAACCAGCAAGAAAAGAATGAACAAGAAT
TATTGGAATTAGATAAATGGGCAAGTTTGTGGAATTGGTTTAACATAACAAATTGGCTGTGGTATATAAA
ATTATTCATAATGATAGTAGGAGGCTTGGTAGGTTTAAGAATAGTTTTTGCTGTACTTTCTATAGTGAAT
AGAGTTAGGCAGGGATATTCACCATTATCGTTTCAGACCCACCTCCCAACCCCGAGGGGACCCGACAGGC
CCGAAGGAATAGAAGAAGAAGGTGGAGAGAGAGACAGAGACAGATCCATTCGATTAGTGAACGGATC
